>Addgene plasmid #110422 | tet-pLKO.puro_shLuc | addgene full sequence | sequence record 213315 | Addgene NGS Result
TGTAGTCTTATGCAATACTCTTGTAGTCTTGCAACATGGTAACGATGAGTTAGCAACATGCCTTACAAGG
AGAGAAAAAGCACCGTGCATGCCGATTGGTGGAAGTAAGGTGGTACGATCGTGCCTTATTAGGAAGGCAA
CAGACGGGTCTGACATGGATTGGACGAACCACTGAATTGCCGCATTGCAGAGATATTGTATTTAAGTGCC
TAGCTCGATACATAAACGGGTCTCTCTGGTTAGACCAGATCTGAGCCTGGGAGCTCTCTGGCTAACTAGG
GAACCCACTGCTTAAGCCTCAATAAAGCTTGCCTTGAGTGCTTCAAGTAGTGTGTGCCCGTCTGTTGTGT
GACTCTGGTAACTAGAGATCCCTCAGACCCTTTTAGTCAGTGTGGAAAATCTCTAGCAGTGGCGCCCGAA
CAGGGACTTGAAAGCGAAAGGGAAACCAGAGGAGCTCTCTCGACGCAGGACTCGGCTTGCTGAAGCGCGC
ACGGCAAGAGGCGAGGGGCGGCGACTGGTGAGTACGCCAAAAATTTTGACTAGCGGAGGCTAGAAGGAGA
GAGATGGGTGCGAGAGCGTCAGTATTAAGCGGGGGAGAATTAGATCGCGATGGGAAAAAATTCGGTTAAG
GCCAGGGGGAAAGAAAAAATATAAATTAAAACATATAGTATGGGCAAGCAGGGAGCTAGAACGATTCGCA
GTTAATCCTGGCCTGTTAGAAACATCAGAAGGCTGTAGACAAATACTGGGACAGCTACAACCATCCCTTC
AGACAGGATCAGAAGAACTTAGATCATTATATAATACAGTAGCAACCCTCTATTGTGTGCATCAAAGGAT
AGAGATAAAAGACACCAAGGAAGCTTTAGACAAGATAGAGGAAGAGCAAAACAAAAGTAAGACCACCGCA
CAGCAAGCGGCCGCTGATCTTCAGACCTGGAGGAGGAGATATGAGGGACAATTGGAGAAGTGAATTATAT
AAATATAAAGTAGTAAAAATTGAACCATTAGGAGTAGCACCCACCAAGGCAAAGAGAAGAGTGGTGCAGA
GAGAAAAAAGAGCAGTGGGAATAGGAGCTTTGTTCCTTGGGTTCTTGGGAGCAGCAGGAAGCACTATGGG
CGCAGCGTCAATGACGCTGACGGTACAGGCCAGACAATTATTGTCTGGTATAGTGCAGCAGCAGAACAAT
TTGCTGAGGGCTATTGAGGCGCAACAGCATCTGTTGCAACTCACAGTCTGGGGCATCAAGCAGCTCCAGG
CAAGAATCCTGGCTGTGGAAAGATACCTAAAGGATCAACAGCTCCTGGGGATTTGGGGTTGCTCTGGAAA
ACTCATTTGCACCACTGCTGTGCCTTGGAATGCTAGTTGGAGTAATAAATCTCTGGAACAGATTTGGAAT
CACACGACCTGGATGGAGTGGGACAGAGAAATTAACAATTACACAAGCTTAATACACTCCTTAATTGAAG
AATCGCAAAACCAGCAAGAAAAGAATGAACAAGAATTATTGGAATTAGATAAATGGGCAAGTTTGTGGAA
TTGGTTTAACATAACAAATTGGCTGTGGTATATAAAATTATTCATAATGATAGTAGGAGGCTTGGTAGGT
TTAAGAATAGTTTTTGCTGTACTTTCTATAGTGAATAGAGTTAGGCAGGGATATTCACCATTATCGTTTC
AGACCCACCTCCCAACCCCGAGGGGACCCGACAGGCCCGAAGGAATAGAAGAAGAAGGTGGAGAGAGAGA
CAGAGACAGATCCATTCGATTAGTGAACGGATCTCGACGGTATCGATCACGAGACTAGCCTCGAGCGGCC
GCAATATTTGCATGTCGCTATGTGTTCTGGGAAATCACCATAAACGTGAAATCCCTATCAGTGATAGAGA
CTTATAAGTTCCCTATCAGTGATAGAGACACCGGCTTACGCTGAGTACTTCGACCTGACCCATCGAAGTA
CTCAGCGTAAGTTTTTGAATTCTCGACCTCGAGACAAATGGCAGTATTCATCCACAATTTTAAAAGAAAA
GGGGGGATTGGGGGGTACAGTGCAGGGGAAAGAATAGTAGACATAATAGCAACAGACATACAAACTAAAG
AATTACAAAAACAAATTACAAAAATTCAAAATTTTCGGGTTTATTACAGGGACAGCAGAGATCCACTTTG
GCCGCGGCTCGAGGGGGTTGGGGTTGCGCCTTTTCCAAGGCAGCCCTGGGTTTGCGCAGGGACGCGGCTG
CTCTGGGCGTGGTTCCGGGAAACGCAGCGGCGCCGACCCTGGGTCTCGCACATTCTTCACGTCCGTTCGC
AGCGTCACCCGGATCTTCGCCGCTACCCTTGTGGGCCCCCCGGCGACGCTTCCTGCTCCGCCCCTAAGTC
GGGAAGGTTCCTTGCGGTTCGCGGCGTGCCGGACGTGACAAACGGAAGCCGCACGTCTCACTAGTACCCT
CGCAGACGGACAGCGCCAGGGAGCAATGGCAGCGCGCCGACCGCGATGGGCTGTGGCCAATAGCGGCTGC
TCAGCAGGGCGCGCCGAGAGCAGCGGCCGGGAAGGGGCGGTGCGGGAGGCGGGGTGTGGGGCGGTAGTGT
GGGCCCTGTTCCTGCCCGCGCGGTGTTCCGCATTCTGCAAGCCTCCGGAGCGCACGTCGGCAGTCGGCTC
CCTCGTTGACCGAATCACCGACCTCTCTCCCCAGGGGGATCTGTGAGTTTGGGGACCCTTGATTGTTCTT
TCTTTTTCGCTATTGTAAAATTCATGTTATATGGAGGGGGCAAAGTTTTCAGGGTGTTGTTTAGAATGGG
AAGATGTCCCTTGTATCACCATGGACCCTCATGATAATTTTGTTTCTTTCACTTTCTACTCTGTTGACAA
CCATTGTCTCCTCTTATTTTCTTTTCATTTTCTGTAACTTTTTCGTTAAACTTTAGCTTGCATTTGTAAC
GAATTTTTAAATTCACTTTTGTTTATTTGTCAGATTGTAAGTACTTTCTCTAATCACTTTTTTTTCAAGG
CAATCAGGGTATATTATATTGTACTTCAGCACAGTTTTAGAGAACAATTGTTATAATTAAATGATAAGGT
AGAATATTTCTGCATATAAATTCTGGCTGGCGTGGAAATATTCTTATTGGTAGAAACAACTACATCCTGG
TCATCATCCTGCCTTTCTCTTTATGGTTACAATGATATACACTGTTTGAGATGAGGATAAAATACTCTGA
GTCCAAACCGGGCCCCTCTGCTAACCATGTTCATGCCTTCTTCTTTTTCCTACAGCTCCTGGGCAACGTG
CTGGTTATTGTGCTGTCTCATCATTTTGGCAAAGAATTGTAATACGACTCACTATAGGGCGAATTGATAT
GTCTAGATTAGATAAAAGTAAAGTGATTAACAGCGCATTAGAGCTGCTTAATGAGGTCGGAATCGAAGGT
TTAACAACCCGTAAACTCGCCCAGAAGCTAGGTGTAGAGCAGCCTACATTGTATTGGCATGTAAAAAATA
AGCGGGCTTTGCTCGACGCCTTAGCCATTGAGATGTTAGATAGGCACCATACTCACTTTTGCCCTTTAGA
AGGGGAAAGCTGGCAAGATTTTTTACGTAATAACGCTAAAAGTTTTAGATGTGCTTTACTAAGTCATCGC
GATGGAGCAAAAGTACATTTAGGTACACGGCCTACAGAAAAACAGTATGAAACTCTCGAAAATCAATTAG
CCTTTTTATGCCAACAAGGTTTTTCACTAGAGAATGCATTATATGCACTCAGCGCTGTGGGGCATTTTAC
TTTAGGTTGCGTATTGGAAGATCAAGAGCATCAAGTCGCTAAAGAAGAAAGGGAAACACCTACTACTGAT
AGTATGCCGCCATTATTACGACAAGCTATCGAATTATTTGATCACCAAGGTGCAGAGCCAGCCTTCTTAT
TCGGCCTTGAATTGATCATATGCGGATTAGAAAAACAACTTAAATGTGAAAGTGGGTCCGCGTACAGCGG
CTCCCGGGAGTTCTAGGGATCTGCCCCTCTCCCTCCCCCCCCCCTAACGTTACTGGCCGAAGCCGCTTGG
AATAAGGCCGGTGTGCGTTTGTCTATATGTTATTTTCCACCATATTGCCGTCTTTTGGCAATGTGAGGGC
CCGGAAACCTGGCCCTGTCTTCTTGACGAGCATTCCTAGGGGTCTTTCCCCTCTCGCCAAAGGAATGCAA
GGTCTGTTGAATGTCGTGAAGGAAGCAGTTCCTCTGGAAGCTTCTTGAAGACAAACAACGTCTGTAGCGA
CCCTTTGCAGGCAGCGGAACCCCCCACCTGGCGACAGGTGCCTCTGCGGCCAAAAGCCACGTGTATAAGA
TACACCTGCAAAGGCGGCACAACCCCAGTGCCACGTTGTGAGTTGGATAGTTGTGGAAAGAGTCAAATGG
CTCTCCTCAAGCGTATTCAACAAGGGGCTGAAGGATGCCCAGAAGGTACCCCATTGTATGGGATCTGATC
TGGGGCCTCGGTGCACATGCTTTACATGTGTTTAGTCGAGGTTAAAAAAACGTCTAGGCCCCCCGAACCA
CGGGGACGTGGTTTTCCTTTGAAAAACACGATGATAAGGATCCACCGGAGCTTACCATGACCGAGTACAA
GCCCACGGTGCGCCTCGCCACCCGCGACGACGTCCCCAGGGCCGTACGCACCCTCGCCGCCGCGTTCGCC
GACTACCCCGCCACGCGCCACACCGTCGATCCGGACCGCCACATCGAGCGGGTCACCGAGCTGCAAGAAC
TCTTCCTCACGCGCGTCGGGCTCGACATCGGCAAGGTGTGGGTCGCGGACGACGGCGCCGCGGTGGCGGT
CTGGACCACGCCGGAGAGCGTCGAAGCGGGGGCGGTGTTCGCCGAGATCGGCCCGCGCATGGCCGAGTTG
AGCGGTTCCCGGCTGGCCGCGCAGCAACAGATGGAAGGCCTCCTGGCGCCGCACCGGCCCAAGGAGCCCG
CGTGGTTCCTGGCCACCGTCGGCGTCTCGCCCGACCACCAGGGCAAGGGTCTGGGCAGCGCCGTCGTGCT
CCCCGGAGTGGAGGCGGCCGAGCGCGCCGGGGTGCCCGCCTTCCTGGAGACCTCCGCGCCCCGCAACCTC
CCCTTCTACGAGCGGCTCGGCTTCACCGTCACCGCCGACGTCGAGGTGCCCGAAGGACCGCGCACCTGGT
GCATGACCCGCAAGCCCGGTGCCTGACGCCCGCCCCACGACCCGCAGCGCCCGACCGAAAGGAGCGCACG
ACCCCATGCATCGGTACCTTTAAGACCAATGACTTACAAGGCAGCTGTAGATCTTAGCCACTTTTTAAAA
GAAAAGGGGGGACTGGAAGGGCTAATTCACTCCCAACGAAGACAAGATCTGCTTTTTGCTTGTACTGGGT
CTCTCTGGTTAGACCAGATCTGAGCCTGGGAGCTCTCTGGCTAACTAGGGAACCCACTGCTTAAGCCTCA
ATAAAGCTTGCCTTGAGTGCTTCAAGTAGTGTGTGCCCGTCTGTTGTGTGACTCTGGTAACTAGAGATCC
CTCAGACCCTTTTAGTCAGTGTGGAAAATCTCTAGCAGTAGTAGTTCATGTCATCTTATTATTCAGTATT
TATAACTTGCAAAGAAATGAATATCAGAGAGTGAGAGGAACTTGTTTATTGCAGCTTATAATGGTTACAA
ATAAAGCAATAGCATCACAAATTTCACAAATAAAGCATTTTTTTCACTGCATTCTAGTTGTGGTTTGTCC
AAACTCATCAATGTATCTTATCATGTCTGGCTCTAGCTATCCCGCCCCTAACTCCGCCCATCCCGCCCCT
AACTCCGCCCAGTTCCGCCCATTCTCCGCCCCATGGCTGACTAATTTTTTTTATTTATGCAGAGGCCGAG
GCCGCCTCGGCCTCTGAGCTATTCCAGAAGTAGTGAGGAGGCTTTTTTGGAGGCCTAGGGACGTACCCAA
TTCGCCCTATAGTGAGTCGTATTACGCGCGCTCACTGGCCGTCGTTTTACAACGTCGTGACTGGGAAAAC
CCTGGCGTTACCCAACTTAATCGCCTTGCAGCACATCCCCCTTTCGCCAGCTGGCGTAATAGCGAAGAGG
CCCGCACCGATCGCCCTTCCCAACAGTTGCGCAGCCTGAATGGCGAATGGG
[124 nt withheld, positions 6142-6265]
C
[91 nt withheld, positions 6267-6357]
A
[49 nt withheld, positions 6359-6407]
CCTTTGACGTTGGAGTCCACGTTCTTT
[37 nt withheld, positions 6435-6471]
ACCCTATCTCGGTCTATTCTTTTGATTTATAAGGGATTTTGCCGATTTCGGCCTATTGGTTAAAAAATGA
GCTGATTTAACAAAAATTTAACGCGAATTTTAACAAAATATTAACGCTTACAATTTAGGTGGCACTTTTC
GGGGAAATGTGCGCGGAACCCCTATTTGTTTATTTTTCTAAATACATTCAAATATGTATCCGCTCATGAG
ACAATAACCCTGATAAATGCTTCAATAATATTGAAAAAGGAAGAGTATGAGTATTCAACATTTCCGTGTC
GCCCTTATTCCCTTTTTTGCGGCATTTTGCCTTCCTGTTTTTGCTCACCCAGAAACGCTGGTGAAAGTAA
AAGATGCTGAAGATCAGTTGGGTGCACGAGTGGGTTACATCGAACTGGATCTCAACAGCGGTAAGATCCT
TGAGAGTTTTCGCCCCGAAGAACGTTTTCCAATGATGAGCACTTTTAAAGTTCTGCTATGTGGCGCGGTA
TTATCCCGTATTGACGCCGGGCAAGAGCAACTCGGTCGCCGCATACACTATTCTCAGAATGACTTGGTTG
AGTACTCACCAGTCACAGAAAAGCATCTTACGGATGGCATGACAGTAAGAGAATTATGCAGTGCTGCCAT
AACCATGAGTGATAACACTGCGGCCAACTTACTTCTGACAACGATCGGAGGACCGAAGGAGCTAACCGCT
TTTTTGCACAACATGGGGGATCATGTAACTCGCCTTGATCGTTGGGAACCGGAGCTGAATGAAGCCATAC
CAAACGACGAGCGTGACACCACGATGCCTGTAGCAATGGCAACAACGTTGCGCAAACTATTAACTGGCGA
ACTACTTACTCTAGCTTCCCGGCAACAATTAATAGACTGGATGGAGGCGGATAAAGTTGCAGGACCACTT
CTGCGCTCGGCCCTTCCGGCTGGCTGGTTTATTGCTGATAAATCTGGAGCCGGTGAGCGTGGGTCTCGCG
GTATCATTGCAGCACTGGGGCCAGATGGTAAGCCCTCCCGTATCGTAGTTATCTACACGACGGGGAGTCA
GGCAACTATGGATGAACGAAATAGACAGATCGCTGAGATAGGTGCCTCACTGATTAAGCATTGGTAACTG
TCAGACCAAGTTTACTCATATATACTTTAGATTGATTTAAAACTTCATTTTTAATTTAAAAGGATCTAGG
TGAAGATCCTTTTTGATAATCTCATGACCAAAATCCCTTAACGTGAGTTTTCGTTCCACTGAGCGTCAGA
CCCCGTAGAAAAGATCAAAGGATCTTCTTGAGATCCTTTTTTTCTGCGCGTAATCTGCTGCTTGCAAACA
AAAAAACCACCGCTACCAGCGGTGGTTTGTTTGCCGGATCAAGAGCTACCAACTCTTTTTCCGAAGGTAA
CTGGCTTCAGCAGAGCGCAGATACCAAATACTGTTCTTCTAGTGTAGCCGTAGTTAGGCCACCACTTCAA
GAACTCTGTAGCACCGCCTACATACCTCGCTCTGCTAATCCTGTTACCAGTGGCTGCTGCCAGTGGCGAT
AAGTCGTGTCTTACCGGGTTGGACTCAAGACGATAGTTACCGGATAAGGCGCAGCGGTCGGGCTGAACGG
GGGGTTCGTGCACACAGCCCAGCTTGGAGCGAACGACCTACACCGAACTGAGATACCTACAGCGTGAGCT
ATGAGAAAGCGCCACGCTTCCCGAAGGGAGAAAGGCGGACAGGTATCCGGTAAGCGGCAGGGTCGGAACA
GGAGAGCGCACGAGGGAGCTTCCAGGGGGAAACGCCTGGTATCTTTATAGTCCTGTCGGGTTTCGCCACC
TCTGACTTGAGCGTCGATTTTTGTGATGCTCGTCAGGGGGGCGGAGCCTATGGAAAAACGCCAGCAACGC
GGCCTTTTTACGGTTCCTGGCCTTTTGCTGGCCTTTTGCTCACATGTTCTTTCCTGCGTTATCCCCTGAT
TCTGTGGATAACCGTATTACCGCCTTTGAGTGAGCTGATACCGCTCGCCGCAGCCGAACGACCGAGCGCA
GCGAGTCAGTGAGCGAGGAAGCGGAAGAGCGCCCAATACGCAAACCGCCTCTCCCCGCGCGTTGGCCGAT
TCATTAATGCAGCTGGCACGACAGGTTTCCCGACTGGAAAGCGGGCAGTGAGCGCAACGCAATTAATGTG
AGTTAGCTCACTCATTAGGCACCCCAGGCTTTACACTTTATGCTTCCGGCTCGTATGTTGTGTGGAATTG
TGAGCGGATAACAATTTCACACAGGAAACAGCTATGACCATGATTACGCCAAGCGCGCAATTAACCCTCA
CTAAAGGGAACAAAAGCTGGAGCTGCAAGCTTAA
Features (pLannotate 1.2.2; 29 found; start..end, strand, type, name):
      1..227     +  promoter       RSV promoter: Rous sarcoma virus enhancer/promoter
    228..408     +  LTR            5' LTR (truncated): truncated 5' long terminal repeat (LTR) from HIV-1
    455..580     +  misc_feature   HIV-1 Ψ: packaging signal of human immunodeficiency virus type 1
    564..927     +  CDS            HIV-1 gag (fragment): gag protein from human immunodeficiency virus 1; gag
   1073..1306    +  misc_feature   RRE: The Rev response element (RRE) of HIV-1 allows for Rev-dependent mRNA export from the nucleus to the cytoplasm.
   1683..1783    +  CDS            Rev (fragment): human immunodeficiency virus 1 (HIV-1) Rev protein; rev; enhances nuclear export of unspliced and incompletely spliced viral mRNAs
   1824..1918    +  promoter       H1-2O2 promoter: doxycycline-inducible variant of the human H1 RNA promoter (Henriksen et al., 2007)
   2018..2135    +  misc_feature   cPPT/CTS: central polypurine tract and central termination sequence of HIV-1
   2184..2694    +  promoter       hPGK promoter: human phosphoglycerate kinase 1 promoter
   2703..3275    +  intron         β-globin intron: intron from rabbit β-globin gene
   3330..3348    +  promoter       T7 promoter: promoter for bacteriophage T7 RNA polymerase
   3359..3979    +  CDS            tetR: TETR2_ECOLX - Experimental evidence at protein level: Swiss-Prot protein existence level 1. TetR is the repressor of the tetracycline resistance element; its N-terminal region forms a helix-turn-helix structure and binds DNA. Binding of tetracycline to TetR reduces the repressor affinity for the tetracycline resistance gene (tetA) promoter operator sites. From Escherichia coli.
   4125..4587    +  misc_feature   IRES: internal ribosome entry site (IRES) of the encephalomyocarditis virus (EMCV)
   4607..5206    +  CDS            PuroR: puromycin N-acetyltransferase; pac from Streptomyces alboniger; confers resistance to puromycin
   5249..5332    +  CDS            nef (fragment): NEF_HV1Z2 - Experimental evidence at protein level: Swiss-Prot protein existence level 1. Extracellular Nef protein targets CD4(+) T-lymphocytes for apoptosis by interacting with CXCR4 surface receptors. From Human immunodeficiency virus type 1 group M subtype D (isolate Z2/CDC-Z34) (HIV-1).
   5334..5567    +  LTR            3' LTR (ΔU3): self-inactivating 3' long terminal repeat (LTR) from HIV-1
   5639..5760    +  polyA_signal   SV40 poly(A) signal: SV40 polyadenylation signal
   5800..5935    +  rep_origin     SV40 ori: SV40 origin of replication
   5956..5974    -  promoter       T7 promoter: promoter for bacteriophage T7 RNA polymerase
   5982..6137    +  CDS            lacZα (fragment): LacZα fragment of β-galactosidase; lacZ fragment
   6142..6570    +  rep_origin     f1 ori (sequence partly withheld): f1 bacteriophage origin of replication; arrow indicates direction of (+) strand synthesis
   6623..6727    +  promoter       AmpR promoter: bla
   6728..7588    +  CDS            AmpR: β-lactamase; bla; confers resistance to ampicillin, carbenicillin, and related antibiotics
   7759..8347    +  rep_origin     ori: high-copy-number ColE1/pMB1/pBR322/pUC origin of replication
   8530..8622    +  CDS            lacI (fragment): lac repressor; lacI; The lac repressor binds to the lac operator to inhibit transcription in E. coli. This inhibition can be relieved by adding lactose or isopropyl-β-D-thiogalactopyranoside (IPTG).
   8635..8656    +  protein_bind   CAP binding site: CAP binding activates transcription in the presence of cAMP. E. coli catabolite activator protein
   8671..8701    +  promoter       lac promoter: promoter for the E. coli lac operon
   8709..8725    +  protein_bind   lac operator: The lac repressor binds to the lac operator to inhibit transcription in E. coli. This inhibition can be relieved by adding lactose or isopropyl-β-D-thiogalactopyranoside (IPTG). lac repressor encoded by lacI
   8770..8788    +  promoter       T3 promoter: promoter for bacteriophage T3 RNA polymerase
