[The description below was written by a language model from this plasmid's Addgene catalogue record and pLannotate feature annotations shown in this document.]
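Description:
tet-pLKO.puro_shLuc is a third-generation-style, self-inactivating HIV-1 lentiviral RNAi vector built on the Tet-pLKO-puro backbone, carrying a doxycycline-inducible short hairpin RNA against luciferase. Because luciferase is not an endogenous mammalian gene, the construct serves as a non-targeting shRNA control alongside gene-specific hairpins in the same backbone, or to silence a luciferase reporter. In bacteria it is maintained through a high-copy ColE1/pUC-type origin with ampicillin resistance (AmpR); an f1 origin, an SV40 origin and poly(A) signal, and remnants of a lac/lacZα cloning region lie outside the viral portion. The total size of 8,815 bp is smaller than the listed empty backbone, which suggests that a larger filler segment was replaced when the hairpin was cloned between AgeI (destroyed) and EcoRI, although the record does not say so.

The transfer cassette begins with an RSV promoter fused to a truncated 5' LTR, followed by the Ψ packaging signal with a gag fragment, the RRE for Rev-dependent nuclear export, and a cPPT/CTS, and it ends in a ΔU3 3' LTR that inactivates LTR promoter activity after integration. The hairpin is driven by an H1/TO RNA polymerase III promoter (annotated as H1-2O2), a human H1 variant bearing tet operator sites; the hairpin itself is not separately annotated in the feature table. Downstream, a human PGK promoter with a rabbit β-globin intron expresses TetR, followed by an EMCV IRES and puromycin N-acetyltransferase. This makes the vector an all-in-one system: transduced cells are selected with puromycin and constitutively make TetR, which represses the H1 promoter until doxycycline releases it and allows shRNA transcription.
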