Addgene plasmid #110422: tet-pLKO.puro_shLuc
Purpose: shLuc control, silence Luc gene, doxycycline inducible, puromycin selection
Depositing lab: Sandra Martha Gomes Dias. Depositing organization: Centro Nacional de Pesquisa em Energia e Materiais (CNPEM).
Backbone
  Vector backbone: Tet-pLKO-puro
  Backbone manufacturer: #21915
  Backbone size w/o insert (bp): 10633
  Total vector size (bp): 8815
  Vector type: Mammalian Expression, Lentiviral, RNAi
  Selectable markers: Puromycin
Growth in bacteria
  Bacterial resistance: Ampicillin, 100 μg/mL
  Growth temperature: 37°C
  Growth strain: NEB Stable
  Copy number: High Copy
Gene/Insert
  Gene/Insert name: Luciferase
  gRNA/shRNA sequence: TTACGCTGAGTACTTCGA
  Species: Synthetic
  Promoter: H1/TO (RNA PolIII)
  Cloning method: Restriction Enzyme; 5′ cloning site AgeI (destroyed during cloning); 3′ cloning site EcoRI (not destroyed)
  Sequencing primers: 5′ GACAGAGACAGATCCATTCG
Terms and licenses: Academic/Nonprofit Terms; Industry Terms: Not Available to Industry
Depositor comments: See Addgene's pLKO family protocol http://www.addgene.org/plko on how to use the pLKO family vectors. Plasmid grows more slowly than standard plasmids.
How to cite: tet-pLKO.puro_shLuc was a gift from Sandra Martha Gomes Dias (Addgene plasmid # 110422 ; http://n2t.net/addgene:110422 ; RRID:Addgene_110422)
